>Addgene plasmid #203907 | pSFFV_Gal4LOV[SK22]-VP64-IRES-mCherry (pLZA140) | addgene full sequence | sequence record 400836 | Addgene NGS Result
GCATCAAGCAGCTCCAGGCAAGAATCCTGGCTGTGGAAAGATACCTAAAGGATCAACAGCTCCTGGGGAT
TTGGGGTTGCTCTGGAAAACTCATTTGCACCACTGCTGTGCCTTGGAATGCTAGTTGGAGTAATAAATCT
CTGGAACAGATTTGGAATCACACGACCTGGATGGAGTGGGACAGAGAAATTAACAATTACACAAGCTTAA
TACACTCCTTAATTGAAGAATCGCAAAACCAGCAAGAAAAGAATGAACAAGAATTATTGGAATTAGATAA
ATGGGCAAGTTTGTGGAATTGGTTTAACATAACAAATTGGCTGTGGTATATAAAATTATTCATAATGATA
GTAGGAGGCTTGGTAGGTTTAAGAATAGTTTTTGCTGTACTTTCTATAGTGAATAGAGTTAGGCAGGGAT
ATTCACCATTATCGTTTCAGACCCACCTCCCAACCCCGAGGGGACCCGACAGGCCCGAAGGAATAGAAGA
AGAAGGTGGAGAGAGAGACAGAGACAGATCCATTCGATTAGTGAACGGATCTCGACGGTATCGCCAAATG
GCAGTATTCATCCACAATTTTAAAAGAAAAGGGGGGATTGGGGGGTACAGTGCAGGGGAAAGAATAGTAG
ACATAATAGCAACAGACATACAAACTAAAGAATTACAAAAACAAATTACAAAAATTCAAAATTTTCGGGT
TTATTACAGGGACAGCAGAGATCCAGTTTGGATCGATAAGCTTGATATCGAATTCCTGCAGCCCCGATAA
AATAAAAGATTTTATTTAGTCTCCAGAAAAAGGGGGGAATGAAAGACCCCACCTGTAGGTTTGGCAAGCT
AGCTGCAGTAACGCCATTTTGCAAGGCATGGAAAAATACCAAACCAAGAATAGAGAAGTTCAGATCAAGG
GCGGGTACATGAAAATAGCTAACGTTGGGCCAAACAGGATATCTGCGGTGAGCAGTTTCGGCCCCGGCCC
GGGGCCAAGAACAGATGGTCACCGCAGTTTCGGCCCCGGCCCGAGGCCAAGAACAGATGGTCCCCAGATA
TGGCCCAACCCTCAGCAGTTTCTTAAGACCCATCAGATGTTTCCAGGCTCCCCCAAGGACCTGAAATGAC
CCTGCGCCTTATTTGAATTAACCAATCAGCCTGCTTCTCGCTTCTGTTCGCGCGCTTCTGCTTCCCGAGC
TCTATAAAAGAGCTCACAACCCCTCACTCGGCGCGCCAGTCCTCCGACAGACTGAGTCGCCCGGGGGGGA
TCTGGAGCTCTCGAGAATTCTCACGCGTCAAGTGGAGCAAGGCAGGTGGACAGTGGATCCGGTCGCCACC
ATGAAGCTGCTGAGCAGCATCGAGCAGGCCTGTGACATCTGCCGGCTGAAGAAACTGAAGTGCAGTGCAT
CTTTGGAACGTATCGAAAAGAATTTTGTCATCACGGATCCGCGTCTTCCCGACAATCCGATTATCTTCGC
GTCAGACTCTTTCTTACAACTGACTGAGTATAGTAGAGAGGAGATATTGGGGCGTAACTGTAGATTTCTT
CAGGGGCCAGAAACTGATCGGGCTACCGTTCGCAAGATACGTGACGCAATAGACAACCAGACCGAGGTGA
CGGTGCAGCTGATTAACTACACAAAGTCTGGGAAGAAGTTCTGGAACCTGTTTCATTTACAACCTATGAG
AGATCAAAAAGGTGACGTTCAATATTTCATCGGGGTTCAGTTAGATGGGACTGAGCACGTGAGAGATGCA
GCAGAAAGAGAGGGTGTAATGCTTATTAAAAAAACAGCCGAGAATATCGACGAAGCCGCTGCGTCATGCA
GCAAAGAAAAGCCCAAGTGCGCCAAGTGCCTGAAGAACAACTGGGAGTGCCGGTACAGCCCCAAGACCAA
GAGAAGCCCCCTGACCAGAGCCCACCTGACCGAGGTGGAAAGCCGGCTGGAAAGACTGGAACAGCTGTTT
CTGCTGATCTTCCCACGCGAGGACCTGGACATGATCCTGAAGATGGACAGCCTGCAGGACATCAAGGCCC
TGCTGACCGGCCTGTTCGTGCAGGACAACGTGAACAAGGACGCCGTGACCGACAGACTGGCCAGCGTGGA
AACCGACATGCCCCTGACCCTGCGGCAGCACAGAATCAGCGCCACCAGCAGCAGCGAGGAAAGCAGCAAC
AAGGGCCAGCGGCAGCTGACAGTGTCTGCTGCTGCAGGCGGAAGCGGAGGCTCTGGCGGATCTGATGCCC
TGGACGACTTCGACCTGGATATGCTGGGCAGCGACGCCCTGGATGATTTTGATCTGGACATGCTGGGATC
TGACGCTCTGGACGATTTCGATCTCGACATGTTGGGATCAGATGCACTGGATGACTTTGACCTGGACATG
CTCGGATCATGAGTACCAAGCTGATCCGCCCCTCTCCCTCCCCCCCCCCTAACGTTACTGGCCGAAGCCG
CTTGGAATAAGGCCGGTGTGCGTTTGTCTATATGTTATTTTCCACCATATTGCCGTCTTTTGGCAATGTG
AGGGCCCGGAAACCTGGCCCTGTCTTCTTGACGAGCATTCCTAGGGGTCTTTCCCCTCTCGCCAAAGGAA
TGCAAGGTCTGTTGAATGTCGTGAAGGAAGCAGTTCCTCTGGAAGCTTCTTGAAGACAAACAACGTCTGT
AGCGACCCTTTGCAGGCAGCGGAACCCCCCACCTGGCGACAGGTGCCTCTGCGGCCAAAAGCCACGTGTA
TAAGATACACCTGCAAAGGCGGCACAACCCCAGTGCCACGTTGTGAGTTGGATAGTTGTGGAAAGAGTCA
AATGGCTCTCCTCAAGCGTATTCAACAAGGGGCTGAAGGATGCCCAGAAGGTACCCCATTGTATGGGATC
TGATCTGGGGCCTCGGTACACATGCTTTACATGTGTTTAGTCGAGGTTAAAAAAACGTCTAGGCCCCCCG
AACCACGGGGACGTGGTTTTCCTTTGAAAAACACGATGATAATATGGTGAGCAAGGGCGAGGAGGATAAC
ATGGCCATCATCAAGGAGTTCATGCGCTTCAAGGTGCACATGGAGGGCTCCGTGAACGGCCACGAGTTCG
AGATCGAGGGCGAGGGCGAGGGCCGCCCCTACGAGGGCACCCAGACCGCCAAGCTGAAGGTGACCAAGGG
TGGCCCCCTGCCCTTCGCCTGGGACATCCTGTCCCCTCAGTTCATGTACGGCTCCAAGGCCTACGTGAAG
CACCCCGCCGACATCCCCGACTACTTGAAGCTGTCCTTCCCCGAGGGCTTCAAGTGGGAGCGCGTGATGA
ACTTCGAGGACGGCGGCGTGGTGACCGTGACCCAGGACTCCTCCCTGCAGGACGGCGAGTTCATCTACAA
GGTGAAGCTGCGCGGCACCAACTTCCCCTCCGACGGCCCCGTAATGCAGAAGAAGACCATGGGCTGGGAG
GCCTCCTCCGAGCGGATGTACCCCGAGGACGGCGCCCTGAAGGGCGAGATCAAGCAGAGGCTGAAGCTGA
AGGACGGCGGCCACTACGACGCTGAGGTCAAGACCACCTACAAGGCCAAGAAGCCCGTGCAGCTGCCCGG
CGCCTACAACGTCAACATCAAGTTGGACATCACCTCCCACAACGAGGACTACACCATCGTGGAACAGTAC
GAACGCGCCGAGGGCCGCCACTCCACCGGCGGCATGGACGAGCTGTACAAGTAGCTGAGGCCGCGACTCT
AGAGTCGACCTGCAGGCATGCAAGCTTGATATCAAGCTTATCGATAATCAACCTCTGGATTACAAAATTT
GTGAAAGATTGACTGGTATTCTTAACTATGTTGCTCCTTTTACGCTATGTGGATACGCTGCTTTAATGCC
TTTGTATCATGCTATTGCTTCCCGTATGGCTTTCATTTTCTCCTCCTTGTATAAATCCTGGTTGCTGTCT
CTTTATGAGGAGTTGTGGCCCGTTGTCAGGCAACGTGGCGTGGTGTGCACTGTGTTTGCTGACGCAACCC
CCACTGGTTGGGGCATTGCCACCACCTGTCAGCTCCTTTCCGGGACTTTCGCTTTCCCCCTCCCTATTGC
CACGGCGGAACTCATCGCCGCCTGCCTTGCCCGCTGCTGGACAGGGGCTCGGCTGTTGGGCACTGACAAT
TCCGTGGTGTTGTCGGGGAAATCATCGTCCTTTCCTTGGCTGCTCGCCTGTGTTGCCACCTGGATTCTGC
GCGGGACGTCCTTCTGCTACGTCCCTTCGGCCCTCAATCCAGCGGACCTTCCTTCCCGCGGCCTGCTGCC
GGCTCTGCGGCCTCTTCCGCGTCTTCGCCTTCGCCCTCAGACGAGTCGGATCTCCCTTTGGGCCGCCTCC
CCGCATCGATACCGTCGACCTCGAGGGAATTAATTCGAGCTCGGTACCTTTAAGACCAATGACTTACAAG
GCAGCTGTAGATCTTAGCCACTTTTTAAAAGAAAAGGGGGGACTGGAAGGGCTAATTCACTCCCAACGAA
GACAAGATCTGCTTTTTGCTTGTACTGGGTCTCTCTGGTTAGACCAGATCTGAGCCTGGGAGCTCTCTGG
CTAACTAGGGAACCCACTGCTTAAGCCTCAATAAAGCTTGCCTTGAGTGCTTCAAGTAGTGTGTGCCCGT
CTGTTGTGTGACTCTGGTAACTAGAGATCCCTCAGACCCTTTTAGTCAGTGTGGAAAATCTCTAGCAGCA
TCTAGAATTAATTCCGTGTATTCTATAGTGTCACCTAAATCGTATGTGTATGATACATAAGGTTATGTAT
TAATTGTAGCCGCGTTCTAACGACAATATGTACAAGCCTAATTGTGTAGCATCTGGCTTACTGAAGCAGA
CCCTATCATCTCTCTCGTAAACTGCCGTCAGAGTCGGTTTGGTTGGACGAACCTTCTGAGTTTCTGGTAA
CGCCGTCCCGCACCCGGAAATGGTCAGCGAACCAATCAGCAGGGTCATCGCTAGCCAGATCCTCTACGCC
GGACGCATCGTGGCCGGCATCACCGGCGCCACAGGTGCGGTTGCTGGCGCCTATATCGCCGACATCACCG
ATGGGGAAGATCGGGCTCGCCACTTCGGGCTCATGAGCGCTTGTTTCGGCGTGGGTATGGTGGCAGGCCC
CGTGGCCGGGGGACTGTTGGGCGCCATCTCCTTGCATGCACCATTCCTTGCGGCGGCGGTGCTCAACGGC
CTCAACCTACTACTGGGCTGCTTCCTAATGCAGGAGTCGCATAAGGGAGAGCGTCGAATGGTGCACTCTC
AGTACAATCTGCTCTGATGCCGCATAGTTAAGCCAGCCCCGACACCCGCCAACACCCGCTGACGCGCCCT
GACGGGCTTGTCTGCTCCCGGCATCCGCTTACAGACAAGCTGTGACCGTCTCCGGGAGCTGCATGTGTCA
GAGGTTTTCACCGTCATCACCGAAACGCGCGAGACGAAAGGGCCTCGTGATACGCCTATTTTTATAGGTT
AATGTCATGATAATAATGGTTTCTTAGACGTCAGGTGGCACTTTTCGGGGAAATGTGCGCGGAACCCCTA
TTTGTTTATTTTTCTAAATACATTCAAATATGTATCCGCTCATGAGACAATAACCCTGATAAATGCTTCA
ATAATATTGAAAAAGGAAGAGTATGAGTATTCAACATTTCCGTGTCGCCCTTATTCCCTTTTTTGCGGCA
TTTTGCCTTCCTGTTTTTGCTCACCCAGAAACGCTGGTGAAAGTAAAAGATGCTGAAGATCAGTTGGGTG
CACGAGTGGGTTACATCGAACTGGATCTCAACAGCGGTAAGATCCTTGAGAGTTTTCGCCCCGAAGAACG
TTTTCCAATGATGAGCACTTTTAAAGTTCTGCTATGTGGCGCGGTATTATCCCGTATTGACGCCGGGCAA
GAGCAACTCGGTCGCCGCATACACTATTCTCAGAATGACTTGGTTGAGTACTCACCAGTCACAGAAAAGC
ATCTTACGGATGGCATGACAGTAAGAGAATTATGCAGTGCTGCCATAACCATGAGTGATAACACTGCGGC
CAACTTACTTCTGACAACGATCGGAGGACCGAAGGAGCTAACCGCTTTTTTGCACAACATGGGGGATCAT
GTAACTCGCCTTGATCGTTGGGAACCGGAGCTGAATGAAGCCATACCAAACGACGAGCGTGACACCACGA
TGCCTGTAGCAATGGCAACAACGTTGCGCAAACTATTAACTGGCGAACTACTTACTCTAGCTTCCCGGCA
ACAATTAATAGACTGGATGGAGGCGGATAAAGTTGCAGGACCACTTCTGCGCTCGGCCCTTCCGGCTGGC
TGGTTTATTGCTGATAAATCTGGAGCCGGTGAGCGTGGGTCTCGCGGTATCATTGCAGCACTGGGGCCAG
ATGGTAAGCCCTCCCGTATCGTAGTTATCTACACGACGGGGAGTCAGGCAACTATGGATGAACGAAATAG
ACAGATCGCTGAGATAGGTGCCTCACTGATTAAGCATTGGTAACTGTCAGACCAAGTTTACTCATATATA
CTTTAGATTGATTTAAAACTTCATTTTTAATTTAAAAGGATCTAGGTGAAGATCCTTTTTGATAATCTCA
TGACCAAAATCCCTTAACGTGAGTTTTCGTTCCACTGAGCGTCAGACCCCGTAGAAAAGATCAAAGGATC
TTCTTGAGATCCTTTTTTTCTGCGCGTAATCTGCTGCTTGCAAACAAAAAAACCACCGCTACCAGCGGTG
GTTTGTTTGCCGGATCAAGAGCTACCAACTCTTTTTCCGAAGGTAACTGGCTTCAGCAGAGCGCAGATAC
CAAATACTGTTCTTCTAGTGTAGCCGTAGTTAGGCCACCACTTCAAGAACTCTGTAGCACCGCCTACATA
CCTCGCTCTGCTAATCCTGTTACCAGTGGCTGCTGCCAGTGGCGATAAGTCGTGTCTTACCGGGTTGGAC
TCAAGACGATAGTTACCGGATAAGGCGCAGCGGTCGGGCTGAACGGGGGGTTCGTGCACACAGCCCAGCT
TGGAGCGAACGACCTACACCGAACTGAGATACCTACAGCGTGAGCTATGAGAAAGCGCCACGCTTCCCGA
AGGGAGAAAGGCGGACAGGTATCCGGTAAGCGGCAGGGTCGGAACAGGAGAGCGCACGAGGGAGCTTCCA
GGGGGAAACGCCTGGTATCTTTATAGTCCTGTCGGGTTTCGCCACCTCTGACTTGAGCGTCGATTTTTGT
GATGCTCGTCAGGGGGGCGGAGCCTATGGAAAAACGCCAGCAACGCGGCCTTTTTACGGTTCCTGGCCTT
TTGCTGGCCTTTTGCTCACATGTTCTTTCCTGCGTTATCCCCTGATTCTGTGGATAACCGTATTACCGCC
TTTGAGTGAGCTGATACCGCTCGCCGCAGCCGAACGACCGAGCGCAGCGAGTCAGTGAGCGAGGAAGCGG
AAGAGCGCCCAATACGCAAACCGCCTCTCCCCGCGCGTTGGCCGATTCATTAATGCAGCTGTGGAATGTG
TGTCAGTTAGGGTGTGGAAAGTCCCCAGGCTCCCCAGCAGGCAGAAGTATGCAAAGCATGCATCTCAATT
AGTCAGCAACCAGGTGTGGAAAGTCCCCAGGCTCCCCAGCAGGCAGAAGTATGCAAAGCATGCATCTCAA
TTAGTCAGCAACCATAGTCCCGCCCCTAACTCCGCCCATCCCGCCCCTAACTCCGCCCAGTTCCGCCCAT
TCTCCGCCCCATGGCTGACTAATTTTTTTTATTTATGCAGAGGCCGAGGCCGCCTCGGCCTCTGAGCTAT
TCCAGAAGTAGTGAGGAGGCTTTTTTGGAGGCCTAGGCTTTTGCAAAAAGCTTGGACACAAGACAGGCTT
GCGAGATATGTTTGAGAATACCACTTTATCCCGCGTCAGGGAGAGGCAGTGCGTAAAAAGACGCGGACTC
ATGTGAAATACTGGTTTTTAGTGCGCCAGATCTCTATAATCTCGCGCAACCTATTTTCCCCTCGAACACT
TTTTAAGCCGTAGATAAACAGGCTGGGACACTTCACATGAGCGAAAAATACATCGTCACCTGGGACATGT
TGCAGATCCATGCACGTAAACTCGCAAGCCGACTGATGCCTTCTGAACAATGGAAAGGCATTATTGCCGT
AAGCCGTGGCGGTCTGTACCGGGTGCGTTACTGGCGCGTGAACTGGGTATTCGTCATGTCGATACCGTTT
GTATTTCCAGCTACGATCACGACAACCAGCGCGAGCTTAAAGTGCTGAAACGCGCAGAAGGCGATGGCGA
AGGCTTCATCGTTATTGATGACCTGGTGGATACCGGTGGTACTGCGGTTGCGATTCGTGAAATGTATCCA
AAAGCGCACTTTGTCACCATCTTCGCAAAACCGGCTGGTCGTCCGCTGGTTGATGACTATGTTGTTGATA
TCCCGCAAGATACCTGGATTGAACAGCCGTGGGATATGGGCGTCGTATTCGTCCCGCCAATCTCCGGTCG
CTAATCTTTTCAACGCCTGGCACTGCCGGGCGTTGTTCTTTTTAACTTCAGGCGGGTTACAATAGTTTCC
AGTAAGTATTCTGGAGGCTGCATCCATGACACAGGCAAACCTGAGCGAAACCCTGTTCAAACCCCGCTTT
AAACATCCTGAAACCTCGACGCTAGTCCGCCGCTTTAATCACGGCGCACAACCGCCTGTGCAGTCGGCCC
TTGATGGTAAAACCATCCCTCACTGGTATCGCATGATTAACCGTCTGATGTGGATCTGGCGCGGCATTGA
CCCACGCGAAATCCTCGACGTCCAGGCACGTATTGTGATGAGCGATGCCGAACGTACCGACGATGATTTA
TACGATACGGTGATTGGCTACCGTGGCGGCAACTGGATTTATGAGTGGGCCCCGGATCTTTGTGAAGGAA
CCTTACTTCTGTGGTGTGACATAATTGGACAAACTACCTACAGAGATTTAAAGCTCTAAGGTAAATATAA
AATTTTTAAGTGTATAATGTGTTAAACTACTGATTCTAATTGTTTGTGTATTTTAGATTCCAACCTATGG
AACTGATGAATGGGAGCAGTGGTGGAATGCCTTTAATGAGGAAAACCTGTTTTGCTCAGAAGAAATGCCA
TCTAGTGATGATGAGGCTACTGCTGACTCTCAACATTCTACTCCTCCAAAAAAGAAGAGAAAGGTAGAAG
ACCCCAAGGACTTTCCTTCAGAATTGCTAAGTTTTTTGAGTCATGCTGTGTTTAGTAATAGAACTCTTGC
TTGCTTTGCTATTTACACCACAAAGGAAAAAGCTGCACTGCTATACAAGAAAATTATGGAAAAATATTCT
GTAACCTTTATAAGTAGGCATAACAGTTATAATCATAACATACTGTTTTTTCTTACTCCACACAGGCATA
GAGTGTCTGCTATTAATAACTATGCTCAAAAATTGTGTACCTTTAGCTTTTTAATTTGTAAAGGGGTTAA
TAAGGAATATTTGATGTATAGTGCCTTGACTAGAGATCATAATCAGCCATACCACATTTGTAGAGGTTTT
ACTTGCTTTAAAAAACCTCCCACACCTCCCCCTGAACCTGAAACATAAAATGAATGCAATTGTTGTTGTT
AACTTGTTTATTGCAGCTTATAATGGTTACAAATAAAGCAATAGCATCACAAATTTCACAAATAAAGCAT
TTTTTTCACTGCATTCTAGTTGTGGTTTGTCCAAACTCATCAATGTATCTTATCATGTCTGGATCAACTG
GATAACTCAAGCTAACCAAAATCATCCCAAACTTCCCACCCCATACCCTATTACCACTGCCAATTACCTG
TGGTTTCATTTACTCTAAACCTGTGATTCCTCTGAATTATTTTCATTTTAAAGAAATTGTATTTGTTAAA
TATGTACTACAAACTTAGTAGTTGGAAGGGCTAATTCACTCCCAAAGAAGACAAGATATCCTTGATCTGT
GGATCTACCACACACAAGGCTACTTCCCTGATTAGCAGAACTACACACCAGGGCCAGGGGTCAGATATCC
ACTGACCTTTGGATGGTGCTACAAGCTAGTACCAGTTGAGCCAGATAAGGTAGAAGAGGCCAATAAAGGA
GAGAACACCAGCTTGTTACACCCTGTGAGCCTGCATGGGATGGATGACCCGGAGAGAGAAGTGTTAGAGT
GGAGGTTTGACAGCCGCCTAGCATTTCATCACGTGGCCCGAGAGCTGCATCCGGAGTACTTCAAGAACTG
CTGATATCGAGCTTGCTACAAGGGACTTTCCGCTGGGGACTTTCCAGGGAGGCGTGGCCTGGGCGGGACT
GGGGAGTGGCGAGCCCTCAGATCCTGCATATAAGCAGCTGCTTTTTGCCTGTACTGGGTCTCTCTGGTTA
GACCAGATCTGAGCCTGGGAGCTCTCTGGCTAACTAGGGAACCCACTGCTTAAGCCTCAATAAAGCTTGC
CTTGAGTGCTTCAAGTAGTGTGTGCCCGTCTGTTGTGTGACTCTGGTAACTAGAGATCCCTCAGACCCTT
TTAGTCAGTGTGGAAAATCTCTAGCAGTGGCGCCCGAACAGGGACTTGAAAGCGAAAGGGAAACCAGAGG
AGCTCTCTCGACGCAGGACTCGGCTTGCTGAAGCGCGCACGGCAAGAGGCGAGGGGCGGCGACTGGTGAG
TACGCCAAAAATTTTGACTAGCGGAGGCTAGAAGGAGAGAGATGGGTGCGAGAGCGTCAGTATTAAGCGG
GGGAGAATTAGATCGCGATGGGAAAAAATTCGGTTAAGGCCAGGGGGAAAGAAAAAATATAAATTAAAAC
ATATAGTATGGGCAAGCAGGGAGCTAGAACGATTCGCAGTTAATCCTGGCCTGTTAGAAACATCAGAAGG
CTGTAGACAAATACTGGGACAGCTACAACCATCCCTTCAGACAGGATCAGAAGAACTTAGATCATTATAT
AATACAGTAGCAACCCTCTATTGTGTGCATCAAAGGATAGAGATAAAAGACACCAAGGAAGCTTTAGACA
AGATAGAGGAAGAGCAAAACAAAAGTAAGACCACCGCACAGCAAGCGGCCGGCCGCTGATCTTCAGACCT
GGAGGAGGAGATATGAGGGACAATTGGAGAAGTGAATTATATAAATATAAAGTAGTAAAAATTGAACCAT
TAGGAGTAGCACCCACCAAGGCAAAGAGAAGAGTGGTGCAGAGAGAAAAAAGAGCAGTGGGAATAGGAGC
TTTGTTCCTTGGGTTCTTGGGAGCAGCAGGAAGCACTATGGGCGCAGCGTCAATGACGCTGACGGTACAG
GCCAGACAATTATTGTCTGGTATAGTGCAGCAGCAGAACAATTTGCTGAGGGCTATTGAGGCGCAACAGC
ATCTGTTGCAACTCACAGTCTGGG
Features (pLannotate 1.2.2; 36 found; start..end, strand, type, name):
      3..542     +  CDS            env (fragment): ENV_HV1H2 - Experimental evidence at protein level: Swiss-Prot protein existence level 1. [Transmembrane protein gp41]: Acts as a class I viral fusion protein. Under the current model, the protein has at least 3 conformational states: pre-fusion native state, pre-hairpin intermediate state, and post-fusion hairpin state. During fusion of viral and target intracellular membranes, the coiled coil regions (heptad repeats) assume a trimer-of-hairpins structure, positioning the fusion peptide in close proximity to the C-terminal region of the ectodomain. The formation of this structure appears to d
    578..695     +  misc_feature   cPPT/CTS: central polypurine tract and central termination sequence of HIV-1
    732..764     -  misc_feature   MCS (fragment): pBluescript multiple cloning site
    848..1255    +  promoter       SFFV promoter: spleen focus-forming virus long terminal repeat (LTR) promoter
   1412..1729    +  CDS            miniSOG: miniSOG is a basic (constitutively fluorescent) cyan fluorescent protein published in 2011, derived from Arabidopsis thaliana. It requires the cofactor flavin for fluorescence.
   1817..2197    +  CDS            GAL4 (fragment): GAL4_YEAST - Experimental evidence at protein level: Swiss-Prot protein existence level 1. This protein is a positive regulator for the gene expression of the galactose-induced genes such as GAL1, GAL2, GAL7, GAL10, and MEL1 which code for the enzymes used to convert galactose to glucose. It recognizes a 17 base pair sequence in (5'-CGGRNNRCYNYNCNCCG-3') the upstream activating sequence (UAS-G) of these genes. From Saccharomyces cerevisiae (strain ATCC 204508 / S288c) (Baker's yeast).
   2409..2987    +  misc_feature   IRES2: internal ribosome entry site (IRES) of the encephalomyocarditis virus (EMCV)
   2984..3694    +  CDS            mCherry: monomeric derivative of DsRed fluorescent protein (Shaner et al., 2004) mammalian codon-optimized
   3707..3737    +  misc_feature   MCS (fragment): pUC18/19 multiple cloning site
   3738..3756    +  misc_feature   MCS (fragment): pBluescript multiple cloning site
   3756..4344    +  misc_feature   WPRE: woodchuck hepatitis virus posttranscriptional regulatory element
   4345..4367    +  misc_feature   MCS (fragment): pBluescript multiple cloning site
   4384..4452    +  CDS            nef (fragment): NEF_HV1Z2 - Experimental evidence at protein level: Swiss-Prot protein existence level 1. Extracellular Nef protein targets CD4(+) T-lymphocytes for apoptosis by interacting with CXCR4 surface receptors. From Human immunodeficiency virus type 1 group M subtype D (isolate Z2/CDC-Z34) (HIV-1).
   4454..4687    +  LTR            3' LTR (ΔU3): self-inactivating 3' long terminal repeat (LTR) from HIV-1
   4712..4730    -  promoter       SP6 promoter: promoter for bacteriophage SP6 RNA polymerase
   4958..5237    +  CDS            TcR (fragment): tetracycline efflux protein; tet; confers resistance to tetracycline
   5238..5286    -  misc_feature   bom (fragment): basis of mobility region from pBR322
   5388..5423    -  CDS            rop (fragment): Rop protein, which maintains plasmids at low copy number; rop
   5518..5622    +  promoter       AmpR promoter: bla
   5623..6483    +  CDS            AmpR: β-lactamase; bla; confers resistance to ampicillin, carbenicillin, and related antibiotics
   6654..7242    +  rep_origin     ori: high-copy-number ColE1/pMB1/pBR322/pUC origin of replication
   7425..7481    +  CDS            lacI (fragment): lac repressor; lacI; The lac repressor binds to the lac operator to inhibit transcription in E. coli. This inhibition can be relieved by adding lactose or isopropyl-β-D-thiogalactopyranoside (IPTG).
   7488..7817    +  promoter       SV40 promoter: SV40 enhancer and early promoter
   8017..8136    +  CDS            gpt (fragment): XGPT_ECOLI - Also known as gpp, gxu. Experimental evidence at protein level: Swiss-Prot protein existence level 1. Purine salvage pathway enzyme that catalyzes the transfer of the ribosyl-5-phosphate group from 5-phospho-alpha-D-ribose 1- diphosphate (PRPP) to the N9 position of the 6-oxopurines guanine and xanthine to form the corresponding ribonucleotides GMP (guanosine 5'- monophosphate) and XMP (xanthosine 5'-monophosphate), with the release of PPi. To a lesser extent, also acts on hypoxanthine (PubMed:9100006, PubMed:3886014). Does not ribophosphorylate adenine (PubMed:3886014). From Esch
   8136..8471    +  CDS            gpt (fragment): XGPT_ECOLI - Also known as gpp, gxu. Experimental evidence at protein level: Swiss-Prot protein existence level 1. Purine salvage pathway enzyme that catalyzes the transfer of the ribosyl-5-phosphate group from 5-phospho-alpha-D-ribose 1- diphosphate (PRPP) to the N9 position of the 6-oxopurines guanine and xanthine to form the corresponding ribonucleotides GMP (guanosine 5'- monophosphate) and XMP (xanthosine 5'-monophosphate), with the release of PPi. To a lesser extent, also acts on hypoxanthine (PubMed:9100006, PubMed:3886014). Does not ribophosphorylate adenine (PubMed:3886014). From Esch
   8566..8871    +  CDS            frsA (fragment): FRSA_ECOLI - Also known as yafA. Experimental evidence at protein level: Swiss-Prot protein existence level 1. Catalyzes the hydrolysis of esters (PubMed:15808744). Displays esterase activity toward pNP-butyrate (PubMed:15808744). May stimulate mixed-acid fermentation by acting as a fermentation/respiration switch that down-regulates respiration and up- regulates fermentation rates (PubMed:15169777). From Escherichia coli (strain K12).
   8875..8949    +  CDS            small t antigen (fragment): SV40 (simian virus 40) small t antigen
   8951..9016    +  intron         small t intron: SV40 (simian virus 40) small t antigen intron
   9146..9166    +  CDS            SV40 NLS: nuclear localization signal of SV40 (simian virus 40) large T antigen
   9485..9568    +  CDS            large T antigen (fragment): large T antigen from SV40 (simian virus 40)
   9591..9725    +  polyA_signal   SV40 poly(A) signal: SV40 polyadenylation signal
   9892..10221   +  CDS            nef (fragment): NEF_HV1BR - Experimental evidence at protein level: Swiss-Prot protein existence level 1. Extracellular Nef protein targets CD4(+) T-lymphocytes for apoptosis by interacting with CXCR4 surface receptors (PubMed:14990729). From Human immunodeficiency virus type 1 group M subtype B (isolate BRU/LAI) (HIV-1).
  10269..10526   +  LTR            5' LTR (truncated): truncated 5' long terminal repeat (LTR) from HIV-1
  10573..10698   +  misc_feature   HIV-1 Ψ: packaging signal of human immunodeficiency virus type 1
  10682..11020   +  CDS            HIV-1 gag (fragment): gag protein from human immunodeficiency virus 1; gag
  11195..64      +  misc_feature   RRE (across the origin): The Rev response element (RRE) of HIV-1 allows for Rev-dependent mRNA export from the nucleus to the cytoplasm.
