[The description below was written by a language model from this plasmid's Addgene catalogue record and pLannotate feature annotations shown in this document.]
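Description:
pSFFV_Gal4LOV[SK22]-VP64-IRES-mCherry (pLZA140) is a mammalian expression plasmid built on the pHR backbone, an HIV-1-derived lentiviral transfer vector. The feature table shows the usual lentiviral architecture: a truncated 5' LTR, the Ψ packaging signal with a partial gag sequence, the Rev response element, the cPPT/CTS, a WPRE downstream of the payload to enhance transcript expression, and a self-inactivating ΔU3 3' LTR. In bacteria it is maintained through a ColE1/pUC-type origin and selected with ampicillin via β-lactamase. The backbone also carries legacy remnants outside the LTRs, including an SV40 promoter followed by gpt fragments and SV40 small t intron and polyadenylation sequences. The catalogue lists a total size of 11,314 bp, while the sequenced record is 11,364 nt.

The payload is a synthetic bicistronic cassette of about 2.4 kb driven by the SFFV LTR promoter. Its first cistron encodes the "LightsOut" transcription factor, in which the AsLOV2 photosensory domain (residues 408–543) is inserted into the Gal4 DNA-binding domain at a position designated SK22, with the VP64 activation domain fused to it. The automated annotation labels the LOV segment as miniSOG, which probably reflects sequence similarity between LOV2-type domains rather than a true miniSOG reporter. It detects only the Gal4 portion downstream of the insertion and does not annotate VP64. An EMCV IRES then allows translation of mCherry from the same transcript, marking cells that express the factor. The construct provides light-switchable control of Gal4/UAS-responsive genes in mammalian cells. The name suggests that illumination turns activity off, although the record does not state the direction of switching.
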