Addgene plasmid #203907: pSFFV_Gal4LOV[SK22]-VP64-IRES-mCherry (pLZA140)
Purpose: Encodes LightsOut (AsLOV2(408-543) inserted in Gal4 SK22) transcription factor in mammalian cells
Depositing lab: Jared Toettcher. Depositing organization: Princeton University. Publication: Light-switchable transcription factors obtained by direct screening in mammalian cells. Zhu L, McNamara HM, Toettcher JE. Nat Commun. 2023 Jun 2;14(1):3185. doi: 10.1038/s41467-023-38993-6. PubMed 37268649.
Backbone
  Vector backbone: pHR
  Backbone size w/o insert (bp): 8956
  Total vector size (bp): 11314
  Vector type: Mammalian Expression
Growth in bacteria
  Bacterial resistance: Ampicillin, 100 μg/mL
  Growth temperature: 37°C
  Growth strain: NEB Stable
  Copy number: Unknown
Gene/Insert
  Gene/Insert name: Gal4LOV(SK22)-VP64-IRES-mCherry
  Species: Synthetic
  Insert size (bp): 2358
  Promoter: SFFV
  Cloning method: Gibson Cloning
  Sequencing primers: 5′ atctggagctctcgagaattctcac
Terms and licenses: Academic/Nonprofit Terms; Industry Terms: Not Available to Industry
How to cite: pSFFV_Gal4LOV[SK22]-VP64-IRES-mCherry (pLZA140) was a gift from Jared Toettcher (Addgene plasmid # 203907 ; http://n2t.net/addgene:203907 ; RRID:Addgene_203907)
